Addgene plasmid #87927: pcDNA3.1-IDH2-R172K
Purpose: Expresses IDH2 (R172K mutant) in mammalian cells
Depositing lab: Reproducibility Project Cancer Biology. Publication: Replication Study: The common feature of leukemia-associated IDH1 and IDH2 mutations is a neomorphic enzyme activity converting alpha-ketoglutarate to 2-hydroxyglutarate. Showalter MR, Hatakeyama J, Cajka T, VanderVorst K, Carraway KL, Fiehn O. Elife. 2017 Jun 27;6. pii: e26030. doi: 10.7554/eLife.26030. PubMed 28653623.
Backbone
  Vector backbone: pcDNA3.1
  Backbone manufacturer: Invitrogen, cat# V790-20
  Backbone size w/o insert (bp): 5428
  Total vector size (bp): 6800
  Vector type: Mammalian Expression
  Selectable markers: Neomycin (select with G418)
Growth in bacteria
  Bacterial resistance: Ampicillin, 100 μg/mL
  Growth temperature: 37°C
  Growth strain: DH5alpha
  Copy number: High Copy
Gene/Insert
  Gene/Insert name: isocitrate dehydrogenase (NADP(+)) 2, mitochondrial (alt name: IDH2)
  Species: H. sapiens (human)
  Insert size (bp): 1359
  Mutation: R172K
  GenBank ID: NM_002168.3
  Entrez Gene: IDH2 (a.k.a. D2HGA2, ICD-M, IDH, IDH-2, IDHM, IDP, IDPM, mNADP-IDH)
  Promoter: CMV
  Tag / fusion protein: none
  Cloning method: Restriction Enzyme; 5′ cloning site BamHI (not destroyed); 3′ cloning site EcoRI (not destroyed)
  Sequencing primers: 5′ T7 Forward; 3′ BGH Reverse
Resource information
  A portion of this plasmid was derived from a plasmid made by: IDH2 R172K was amplified by PCR from pCMV6-Entry vectors (Origene, cat# RC400103
Terms and licenses: Academic/Nonprofit Terms; Industry Terms: Not Available to Industry
How to cite: pcDNA3.1-IDH2-R172K was a gift from Reproducibility Project Cancer Biology (Addgene plasmid # 87927 ; http://n2t.net/addgene:87927 ; RRID:Addgene_87927)
