[The description below was written by a language model from this plasmid's Addgene catalogue record and pLannotate feature annotations shown in this document.]
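Description:
pcDNA3.1-IDH2-R172K is a mammalian expression plasmid built on the Invitrogen pcDNA3.1 backbone, carrying the human mitochondrial NADP+-dependent isocitrate dehydrogenase 2 (IDH2) coding sequence with the R172K substitution. The roughly 1.36 kb open reading frame, untagged, was PCR-amplified from a commercial pCMV6-Entry clone and inserted between the BamHI and EcoRI sites, both of which are retained. Transcription is driven by the human cytomegalovirus immediate-early enhancer and promoter and terminated by the bovine growth hormone polyadenylation signal. A T7 promoter sits just upstream of the insert, which allows in vitro transcription and provides a sequencing primer site. The catalogue lists a total size of about 6.8 kb, consistent with the 6,776 nt sequenced record.

In E. coli the plasmid replicates at high copy from a ColE1/pUC-type origin and is selected with ampicillin through the β-lactamase gene. An f1 origin is also present, permitting single-stranded DNA production. For mammalian cells, a separate cassette made up of the SV40 enhancer/early promoter, the neomycin phosphotransferase gene and the SV40 poly(A) signal allows G418 selection of stable transfectants. Several short annotations in the feature table (fragments of ble, lacI, bom and an HIV-1 LTR) are small partial matches typical of automated annotation of this backbone rather than functional elements.

The construct was prepared for a replication study examining the finding that leukemia-associated IDH1 and IDH2 mutations confer a neomorphic enzyme activity converting alpha-ketoglutarate to 2-hydroxyglutarate. It is suited to transient or stable expression of the R172K mutant in cultured mammalian cells, for example to assess the metabolic consequences of the mutation.
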