Features (pLannotate 1.2.2; 20 found; start..end, strand, type, name):
     21..350     +  promoter       SV40 promoter: SV40 enhancer and early promoter
    417..1208    +  CDS            neo: KKA2_KLEPN - Also known as kan, nptII. Experimental evidence at protein level: Swiss-Prot protein existence level 1. Resistance to kanamycin, neomycin, paromomycin, ribostamycin, butirosin and gentamicin B. From Klebsiella pneumoniae.
   1232..1390    +  CDS            ble (fragment): BLE_KLEPN - Experimental evidence at protein level: Swiss-Prot protein existence level 1. Binding protein with a strong affinity to the bleomycin family of antibiotics. Binds to CL990; an antimitotic-antibiotic compound. From Klebsiella pneumoniae.
   1385..1506    +  polyA_signal   SV40 poly(A) signal: SV40 polyadenylation signal
   1579..1595    -  protein_bind   lac operator: The lac repressor binds to the lac operator to inhibit transcription in E. coli. This inhibition can be relieved by adding lactose or isopropyl-β-D-thiogalactopyranoside (IPTG). lac repressor encoded by lacI
   1603..1633    -  promoter       lac promoter: promoter for the E. coli lac operon
   1648..1669    -  protein_bind   CAP binding site: CAP binding activates transcription in the presence of cAMP. E. coli catabolite activator protein
   1682..1774    -  CDS            lacI (fragment): lac repressor; lacI; The lac repressor binds to the lac operator to inhibit transcription in E. coli. This inhibition can be relieved by adding lactose or isopropyl-β-D-thiogalactopyranoside (IPTG).
   1957..2545    -  rep_origin     ori: high-copy-number ColE1/pMB1/pBR322/pUC origin of replication
   2716..3576    -  CDS            AmpR: β-lactamase; bla; confers resistance to ampicillin, carbenicillin, and related antibiotics
   3577..3668    -  promoter       AmpR promoter: bla
   3740..3792    -  misc_feature   bom (fragment): basis of mobility region from pBR322
   3947..4326    +  enhancer       CMV enhancer: human cytomegalovirus immediate early enhancer
   4327..4530    +  promoter       CMV promoter: human cytomegalovirus (CMV) immediate early promoter
   4526..4559    +  LTR            5' LTR (truncated) (fragment): truncated 5' long terminal repeat (LTR) from HIV-1
   4575..4593    +  promoter       T7 promoter: promoter for bacteriophage T7 RNA polymerase
   4650..6005    +  CDS            IDH2: IDHP_HUMAN - Experimental evidence at protein level: Swiss-Prot protein existence level 1. Plays a role in intermediary metabolism and energy production. It may tightly associate or interact with the pyruvate dehydrogenase complex. From Homo sapiens (Human).
   6085..6309    +  polyA_signal   bGH poly(A) signal: bovine growth hormone polyadenylation signal
   6313..6334    +  promoter       SV40 promoter (fragment): SV40 enhancer and early promoter
   6355..7       +  rep_origin     f1 ori (across the origin) (sequence partly withheld): f1 bacteriophage origin of replication; arrow indicates direction of (+) strand synthesis
>Addgene plasmid #87927 | pcDNA3.1-IDH2-R172K | addgene full sequence | sequence record 176863 | Addgene NGS Result
GCGAATTAATTCTGTGGAATGTGTGTCAGTTAGGGTGTGGAAAGTCCCCAGGCTCCCCAGCAGGCAGAAG
TATGCAAAGCATGCATCTCAATTAGTCAGCAACCAGGTGTGGAAAGTCCCCAGGCTCCCCAGCAGGCAGA
AGTATGCAAAGCATGCATCTCAATTAGTCAGCAACCATAGTCCCGCCCCTAACTCCGCCCATCCCGCCCC
TAACTCCGCCCAGTTCCGCCCATTCTCCGCCCCATGGCTGACTAATTTTTTTTATTTATGCAGAGGCCGA
GGCCGCCTCTGCCTCTGAGCTATTCCAGAAGTAGTGAGGAGGCTTTTTTGGAGGCCTAGGCTTTTGCAAA
AAGCTCCCGGGAGCTTGTATATCCATTTTCGGATCTGATCAAGAGACAGGATGAGGATCGTTTCGCATGA
TTGAACAAGATGGATTGCACGCAGGTTCTCCGGCCGCTTGGGTGGAGAGGCTATTCGGCTATGACTGGGC
ACAACAGACAATCGGCTGCTCTGATGCCGCCGTGTTCCGGCTGTCAGCGCAGGGGCGCCCGGTTCTTTTT
GTCAAGACCGACCTGTCCGGTGCCCTGAATGAACTGCAGGACGAGGCAGCGCGGCTATCGTGGCTGGCCA
CGACGGGCGTTCCTTGCGCAGCTGTGCTCGACGTTGTCACTGAAGCGGGAAGGGACTGGCTGCTATTGGG
CGAAGTGCCGGGGCAGGATCTCCTGTCATCTCACCTTGCTCCTGCCGAGAAAGTATCCATCATGGCTGAT
GCAATGCGGCGGCTGCATACGCTTGATCCGGCTACCTGCCCATTCGACCACCAAGCGAAACATCGCATCG
AGCGAGCACGTACTCGGATGGAAGCCGGTCTTGTCGATCAGGATGATCTGGACGAAGAGCATCAGGGGCT
CGCGCCAGCCGAACTGTTCGCCAGGCTCAAGGCGCGCATGCCCGACGGCGAGGATCTCGTCGTGACCCAT
GGCGATGCCTGCTTGCCGAATATCATGGTGGAAAATGGCCGCTTTTCTGGATTCATCGACTGTGGCCGGC
TGGGTGTGGCGGACCGCTATCAGGACATAGCGTTGGCTACCCGTGATATTGCTGAAGAGCTTGGCGGCGA
ATGGGCTGACCGCTTCCTCGTGCTTTACGGTATCGCCGCTCCCGATTCGCAGCGCATCGCCTTCTATCGC
CTTCTTGACGAGTTCTTCTGAGCGGGACTCTGGGGTTCGAAATGACCGACCAAGCGACGCCCAACCTGCC
ATCACGAGATTTCGATTCCACCGCCGCCTTCTATGAAAGGTTGGGCTTCGGAATCGTTTTCCGGGACGCC
GGCTGGATGATCCTCCAGCGCGGGGATCTCATGCTGGAGTTCTTCGCCCACCCCAACTTGTTTATTGCAG
CTTATAATGGTTACAAATAAAGCAATAGCATCACAAATTTCACAAATAAAGCATTTTTTTCACTGCATTC
TAGTTGTGGTTTGTCCAAACTCATCAATGTATCTTATCATGTCTGTATACCGTCGACCTCTAGCTAGAGC
TTGGCGTAATCATGGTCATAGCTGTTTCCTGTGTGAAATTGTTATCCGCTCACAATTCCACACAACATAC
GAGCCGGAAGCATAAAGTGTAAAGCCTGGGGTGCCTAATGAGTGAGCTAACTCACATTAATTGCGTTGCG
CTCACTGCCCGCTTTCCAGTCGGGAAACCTGTCGTGCCAGCTGCATTAATGAATCGGCCAACGCGCGGGG
AGAGGCGGTTTGCGTATTGGGCGCTCTTCCGCTTCCTCGCTCACTGACTCGCTGCGCTCGGTCGTTCGGC
TGCGGCGAGCGGTATCAGCTCACTCAAAGGCGGTAATACGGTTATCCACAGAATCAGGGGATAACGCAGG
AAAGAACATGTGAGCAAAAGGCCAGCAAAAGGCCAGGAACCGTAAAAAGGCCGCGTTGCTGGCGTTTTTC
CATAGGCTCCGCCCCCCTGACGAGCATCACAAAAATCGACGCTCAAGTCAGAGGTGGCGAAACCCGACAG
GACTATAAAGATACCAGGCGTTTCCCCCTGGAAGCTCCCTCGTGCGCTCTCCTGTTCCGACCCTGCCGCT
TACCGGATACCTGTCCGCCTTTCTCCCTTCGGGAAGCGTGGCGCTTTCTCATAGCTCACGCTGTAGGTAT
CTCAGTTCGGTGTAGGTCGTTCGCTCCAAGCTGGGCTGTGTGCACGAACCCCCCGTTCAGCCCGACCGCT
GCGCCTTATCCGGTAACTATCGTCTTGAGTCCAACCCGGTAAGACACGACTTATCGCCACTGGCAGCAGC
CACTGGTAACAGGATTAGCAGAGCGAGGTATGTAGGCGGTGCTACAGAGTTCTTGAAGTGGTGGCCTAAC
TACGGCTACACTAGAAGAACAGTATTTGGTATCTGCGCTCTGCTGAAGCCAGTTACCTTCGGAAAAAGAG
TTGGTAGCTCTTGATCCGGCAAACAAACCACCGCTGGTAGCGGTGGTTTTTTTGTTTGCAAGCAGCAGAT
TACGCGCAGAAAAAAAGGATCTCAAGAAGATCCTTTGATCTTTTCTACGGGGTCTGACGCTCAGTGGAAC
GAAAACTCACGTTAAGGGATTTTGGTCATGAGATTATCAAAAAGGATCTTCACCTAGATCCTTTTAAATT
AAAAATGAAGTTTTAAATCAATCTAAAGTATATATGAGTAAACTTGGTCTGACAGTTACCAATGCTTAAT
CAGTGAGGCACCTATCTCAGCGATCTGTCTATTTCGTTCATCCATAGTTGCCTGACTCCCCGTCGTGTAG
ATAACTACGATACGGGAGGGCTTACCATCTGGCCCCAGTGCTGCAATGATACCGCGAGACCCACGCTCAC
CGGCTCCAGATTTATCAGCAATAAACCAGCCAGCCGGAAGGGCCGAGCGCAGAAGTGGTCCTGCAACTTT
ATCCGCCTCCATCCAGTCTATTAATTGTTGCCGGGAAGCTAGAGTAAGTAGTTCGCCAGTTAATAGTTTG
CGCAACGTTGTTGCCATTGCTACAGGCATCGTGGTGTCACGCTCGTCGTTTGGTATGGCTTCATTCAGCT
CCGGTTCCCAACGATCAAGGCGAGTTACATGATCCCCCATGTTGTGCAAAAAAGCGGTTAGCTCCTTCGG
TCCTCCGATCGTTGTCAGAAGTAAGTTGGCCGCAGTGTTATCACTCATGGTTATGGCAGCACTGCATAAT
TCTCTTACTGTCATGCCATCCGTAAGATGCTTTTCTGTGACTGGTGAGTACTCAACCAAGTCATTCTGAG
AATAGTGTATGCGGCGACCGAGTTGCTCTTGCCCGGCGTCAATACGGGATAATACCGCGCCACATAGCAG
AACTTTAAAAGTGCTCATCATTGGAAAACGTTCTTCGGGGCGAAAACTCTCAAGGATCTTACCGCTGTTG
AGATCCAGTTCGATGTAACCCACTCGTGCACCCAACTGATCTTCAGCATCTTTTACTTTCACCAGCGTTT
CTGGGTGAGCAAAAACAGGAAGGCAAAATGCCGCAAAAAAGGGAATAAGGGCGACACGGAAATGTTGAAT
ACTCATACTCTTCCTTTTTCAATATTATTGAAGCATTTATCAGGGTTATTGTCTCATGAGCGGATACATA
TTTGAATGTATTTAGAAAAATAAACAAATAGGGGTTTCGCGCACATTTCCCCGAAAAGTGCCACCTGACG
TCGACGGATCGGGAGATCTCCCGATCCCCTATGGTGCACTCTCAGTACAATCTGCTCTGATGCCGCATAG
TTAAGCCAGTATCTGCTCCCTGCTTGTGTGTTGGAGGTCGCTGAGTAGTGCGCGAGCAAAATTTAAGCTA
CAACAAGGCAAGGCTTGACCGACAATTGCATGAAGAATCTGCTTAGGGTTAGGCGTTTTGCGCTGCTTCG
CGATGTACGGGCCAGATATACGCGTTGACATTGATTATTGACTAGTTATTAATAGTAATCAATTACGGGG
TCATTAGTTCATAGCCCATATATGGAGTTCCGCGTTACATAACTTACGGTAAATGGCCCGCCTGGCTGAC
CGCCCAACGACCCCCGCCCATTGACGTCAATAATGACGTATGTTCCCATAGTAACGCCAATAGGGACTTT
CCATTGACGTCAATGGGTGGAGTATTTACGGTAAACTGCCCACTTGGCAGTACATCAAGTGTATCATATG
CCAAGTACGCCCCCTATTGACGTCAATGACGGTAAATGGCCCGCCTGGCATTATGCCCAGTACATGACCT
TATGGGACTTTCCTACTTGGCAGTACATCTACGTATTAGTCATCGCTATTACCATGGTGATGCGGTTTTG
GCAGTACATCAATGGGCGTGGATAGCGGTTTGACTCACGGGGATTTCCAAGTCTCCACCCCATTGACGTC
AATGGGAGTTTGTTTTGGCACCAAAATCAACGGGACTTTCCAAAATGTCGTAACAACTCCGCCCCATTGA
CGCAAATGGGCGGTAGGCGTGTACGGTGGGAGGTCTATATAAGCAGAGCTCTCTGGCTAACTAGAGAACC
CACTGCTTACTGGCTTATCGAAATTAATACGACTCACTATAGGGAGACCCAAGCTGGCTAGCGTTTAAAC
TTAAGCTTGGTACCGAGCTCGGATCCACCATGGCCGGCTACCTGCGGGTCGTGCGCTCGCTCTGCAGAGC
CTCAGGCTCGCGGCCGGCCTGGGCGCCGGCGGCCCTGACAGCCCCCACCTCGCAAGAGCAGCCGCGGCGC
CACTATGCCGACAAAAGGATCAAGGTGGCGAAGCCCGTGGTGGAGATGGATGGTGATGAGATGACCCGTA
TTATCTGGCAGTTCATCAAGGAGAAGCTCATCCTGCCCCACGTGGACATCCAGCTAAAGTATTTTGACCT
CGGGCTCCCAAACCGTGACCAGACTGATGACCAGGTCACCATTGACTCTGCACTGGCCACCCAGAAGTAC
AGTGTGGCTGTCAAGTGTGCCACCATCACCCCTGATGAGGCCCGTGTGGAAGAGTTCAAGCTGAAGAAGA
TGTGGAAAAGTCCCAATGGAACTATCCGGAACATCCTGGGGGGGACTGTCTTCCGGGAGCCCATCATCTG
CAAAAACATCCCACGCCTAGTCCCTGGCTGGACCAAGCCCATCACCATTGGCAAGCACGCCCATGGCGAC
CAGTACAAGGCCACAGACTTTGTGGCAGACCGGGCCGGCACTTTCAAAATGGTCTTCACCCCAAAAGATG
GCAGTGGTGTCAAGGAGTGGGAAGTGTACAACTTCCCCGCAGGCGGCGTGGGCATGGGCATGTACAACAC
CGACGAGTCCATCTCAGGTTTTGCGCACAGCTGCTTCCAGTATGCCATCCAGAAGAAATGGCCGCTGTAC
ATGAGCACCAAGAACACCATACTGAAAGCCTACGATGGGCGTTTCAAGGACATCTTCCAGGAGATCTTTG
ACAAGCACTATAAGACCGACTTCGACAAGAATAAGATCTGGTATGAGCACCGGCTCATTGATGACATGGT
GGCTCAGGTCCTCAAGTCTTCGGGTGGCTTTGTGTGGGCCTGCAAGAACTATGACGGAGATGTGCAGTCA
GACATCCTGGCCCAGGGCTTTGGCTCCCTTGGCCTGATGACGTCCGTCCTGGTCTGCCCTGATGGGAAGA
CGATTGAGGCTGAGGCCGCTCATGGGACCGTCACCCGCCACTATCGGGAGCACCAGAAGGGCCGGCCCAC
CAGCACCAACCCCATCGCCAGCATCTTTGCCTGGACACGTGGCCTGGAGCACCGGGGGAAGCTGGATGGG
AACCAAGACCTCATCAGGTTTGCCCAGATGCTGGAGAAGGTGTGCGTGGAGACGGTGGAGAGTGGAGCCA
TGACCAAGGACCTGGCGGGCTGCATTCACGGCCTCAGCAATGTGAAGCTGAACGAGCACTTCCTGAACAC
CACGGACTTCCTCGACACCATCAAGAGCAACCTGGACAGAGCCCTGGGCAGGCAGTAAGAATTCTGCAGA
TATCCAGCACAGTGGCGGCCGCTCGAGTCTAGAGGGCCCGTTTAAACCCGCTGATCAGCCTCGACTGTGC
CTTCTAGTTGCCAGCCATCTGTTGTTTGCCCCTCCCCCGTGCCTTCCTTGACCCTGGAAGGTGCCACTCC
CACTGTCCTTTCCTAATAAAATGAGGAAATTGCATCGCATTGTCTGAGTAGGTGTCATTCTATTCTGGGG
GGTGGGGTGGGGCAGGACAGCAAGGGGGAGGATTGGGAAGACAATAGCAGGCATGCTGGGGATGCGGTGG
GCTCTATGGCTTCTGAGGCGGAAAGAACCAGCTGGGGCTCTAGGGGGTATCCCC
[124 nt withheld, positions 6355-6478]
C
[91 nt withheld, positions 6480-6570]
A
[49 nt withheld, positions 6572-6620]
CCTTTGACGTTGGAGTCCACGTTCTTT
[37 nt withheld, positions 6648-6684]
ACCCTATCTCGGTCTATTCTTTTGATTTATAAGGGATTTTGCCGATTTCGGCCTATTGGTTAAAAAATGA
GCTGATTTAACAAAAATTTAAC
